>Addgene plasmid #143672 | TFORF2920 | addgene full sequence | sequence record 400486 | Addgene NGS Result
TTAATGTAGTCTTATGCAATACTCTTGTAGTCTTGCAACATGGTAACGATGAGTTAGCAACATGCCTTAC
AAGGAGAGAAAAAGCACCGTGCATGCCGATTGGTGGAAGTAAGGTGGTACGATCGTGCCTTATTAGGAAG
GCAACAGACGGGTCTGACATGGATTGGACGAACCACTGAATTGCCGCATTGCAGAGATATTGTATTTAAG
TGCCTAGCTCGATACATAAACGGGTCTCTCTGGTTAGACCAGATCTGAGCCTGGGAGCTCTCTGGCTAAC
TAGGGAACCCACTGCTTAAGCCTCAATAAAGCTTGCCTTGAGTGCTTCAAGTAGTGTGTGCCCGTCTGTT
GTGTGACTCTGGTAACTAGAGATCCCTCAGACCCTTTTAGTCAGTGTGGAAAATCTCTAGCAGTGGCGCC
CGAACAGGGACTTGAAAGCGAAAGGGAAACCAGAGGAGCTCTCTCGACGCAGGACTCGGCTTGCTGAAGC
GCGCACGGCAAGAGGCGAGGGGCGGCGACTGGTGAGTACGCCAAAAATTTTGACTAGCGGAGGCTAGAAG
GAGAGAGATGGGTGCGAGAGCGTCAGTATTAAGCGGGGGAGAATTAGATCGCGATGGGAAAAAATTCGGT
TAAGGCCAGGGGGAAAGAAAAAATATAAATTAAAACATATAGTATGGGCAAGCAGGGAGCTAGAACGATT
CGCAGTTAATCCTGGCCTGTTAGAAACATCAGAAGGCTGTAGACAAATACTGGGACAGCTACAACCATCC
CTTCAGACAGGATCAGAAGAACTTAGATCATTATATAATACAGTAGCAACCCTCTATTGTGTGCATCAAA
GGATAGAGATAAAAGACACCAAGGAAGCTTTAGACAAGATAGAGGAAGAGCAAAACAAAAGTAAGACCAC
CGCACAGCAAGCGGCCGCTGATCTTCAGACCTGGAGGAGGAGATATGAGGGACAATTGGAGAAGTGAATT
ATATAAATATAAAGTAGTAAAAATTGAACCATTAGGAGTAGCACCCACCAAGGCAAAGAGAAGAGTGGTG
CAGAGAGAAAAAAGAGCAGTGGGAATAGGAGCTTTGTTCCTTGGGTTCTTGGGAGCAGCAGGAAGCACTA
TGGGCGCAGCGTCAATGACGCTGACGGTACAGGCCAGACAATTATTGTCTGGTATAGTGCAGCAGCAGAA
CAATTTGCTGAGGGCTATTGAGGCGCAACAGCATCTGTTGCAACTCACAGTCTGGGGCATCAAGCAGCTC
CAGGCAAGAATCCTGGCTGTGGAAAGATACCTAAAGGATCAACAGCTCCTGGGGATTTGGGGTTGCTCTG
GAAAACTCATTTGCACCACTGCTGTGCCTTGGAATGCTAGTTGGAGTAATAAATCTCTGGAACAGATTTG
GAATCACACGACCTGGATGGAGTGGGACAGAGAAATTAACAATTACACAAGCTTAATACACTCCTTAATT
GAAGAATCGCAAAACCAGCAAGAAAAGAATGAACAAGAATTATTGGAATTAGATAAATGGGCAAGTTTGT
GGAATTGGTTTAACATAACAAATTGGCTGTGGTATATAAAATTATTCATAATGATAGTAGGAGGCTTGGT
AGGTTTAAGAATAGTTTTTGCTGTACTTTCTATAGTGAATAGAGTTAGGCAGGGATATTCACCATTATCG
TTTCAGACCCACCTCCCAACCCCGAGGGGACCCATGCATTGCATCTCAATTAGTCAGCAACCAGGTGTGG
AAAGTCCCCAGGCTCCCCAGCAGGCAGAAGTATGCAAAGCATGCGTCTCAATTAGTCAGCAACCATAGTC
CCGCCCCTAACTCCGCCCATCCCGCCCCTAACTCCGCCCAGTTCCGCCCATTCTCCGCCCCATGGCTGAC
TAATTTTTTTTATTTATGCAGAGGCCGAGGCCGCCTCGGCCTCTGAGCTATTCCAGAAGTAGTGAGGAGG
CTTTTTTGGAGGCCTAGGCTTTTGCAAAAAGCTTTCTAGAGGTACCACCGGAGCTTACCATGACCGAGTA
CAAGCCCACGGTGCGCCTCGCCACCCGCGACGACGTCCCCAGGGCCGTACGCACCCTCGCCGCCGCGTTC
GCCGACTACCCCGCCACGCGCCACACCGTCGATCCGGACCGCCACATCGAGCGGGTCACCGAGCTGCAAG
AACTCTTCCTCACGCGCGTCGGGCTCGACATCGGCAAGGTGTGGGTCGCGGACGACGGCGCCGCCGTGGC
GGTCTGGACCACGCCGGAGAGCGTCGAAGCGGGGGCGGTGTTCGCCGAGATCGGCCCGCGCATGGCCGAG
TTGAGCGGTTCCCGGCTGGCCGCGCAGCAACAGATGGAAGGCCTCCTGGCGCCGCACCGGCCCAAGGAGC
CCGCGTGGTTCCTGGCCACCGTCGGCGTCTCGCCCGACCACCAGGGCAAGGGTCTGGGCAGCGCCGTCGT
GCTCCCCGGAGTGGAGGCGGCCGAGCGCGCCGGGGTGCCCGCCTTCCTGGAGACCTCCGCGCCCCGCAAC
CTCCCCTTCTACGAGCGGCTCGGCTTCACCGTCACCGCCGACGTCGAGGTGCCCGAAGGACCGCGCACCT
GGTGCATGACCCGCAAGCCCGGTGCCAGTTAACGAATTCTAGATCTTGAGACAAATGGCAGTATTCATCC
ACAATTTTAAAAGAAAAGGGGGGATTGGGGGGTACAGTGCAGGGGAAAGAATAGTAGACATAATAGCAAC
AGACATACAAACTAAAGAATTACAAAAACAAATTACAAAAATTCAAAATTTTCGGGTTTATTACAGGGAC
AGCAGAGATCCACTTTGGCGCCGGCTCGAGGCCTGCAGGTGCAAAGATGGATAAAGTTTTAAACAGAGAG
GAATCTTTGCAGCTAATGGACCTTCTAGGTCTTGAAAGGAGTGGGAATTGGCTCCGGTGCCCGTCAGTGG
GCAGAGCGCACATCGCCCACAGTCCCCGAGAAGTTGGGGGGAGGGGTCGGCAATTGAACCGGTGCCTAGA
GAAGGTGGCGCGGGGTAAACTGGGAAAGTGATGTCGTGTACTGGCTCCGCCTTTTTCCCGAGGGTGGGGG
AGAACCGTATATAAGTGCAGTAGTCGCCGTGAACGTTCTTTTTCGCAACGGGTTTGCCGCCAGAACACAG
GTAAGTGCCGTGTGTGGTTCCCGCGGGCCTGGCCTCTTTACGGGTTATGGCCCTTGCGTGCCTTGAATTA
CTTCCACCTGGCTGCAGTACGTGATTCTTGATCCCGAGCTTCGGGTTGGAAGTGGGTGGGAGAGTTCGAG
GCCTTGCGCTTAAGGAGCCCCTTCGCCTCGTGCTTGAGTTGAGGCCTGGCCTGGGCGCTGGGGCCGCCGC
GTGCGAATCTGGTGGCACCTTCGCGCCTGTCTCGCTGCTTTCGATAAGTCTCTAGCCATTTAAAATTTTT
GATGACCTGCTGCGACGCTTTTTTTCTGGCAAGATAGTCTTGTAAATGCGGGCCAAGATCTGCACACTGG
TATTTCGGTTTTTGGGGCCGCGGGCGGCGACGGGGCCCGTGCGTCCCAGCGCACATGTTCGGCGAGGCGG
GGCCTGCGAGCGCGGCCACCGAGAATCGGACGGGGGTAGTCTCAAGCTGGCCGGCCTGCTCTGGTGCCTG
GCCTCGCGCCGCCGTGTATCGCCCCGCCCTGGGCGGCAAGGCTGGCCCGGTCGGCACCAGTTGCGTGAGC
GGAAAGATGGCCGCTTCCCGGCCCTGCTGCAGGGAGCTCAAAATGGAGGACGCGGCGCTCGGGAGAGCGG
GCGGGTGAGTCACCCACACAAAGGAAAAGGGCCTTTCCGTCCTCAGCCGTCGCTTCATGTGACTCCACGG
AGTACCGGGCGCCGTCCAGGCACCTCGATTAGTTCTCGAGCTTTTGGAGTACGTCGTCTTTAGGTTGGGG
GGAGGGGTTTTATGCGATGGAGTTTCCCCACACTGAGTGGGTGGAGACTGAAGTTAGGCCAGCTTGGCAC
TTGATGTAATTCTCCTTGGAATTTGCCCTTTTTGAGTTTGGATCTTGGTTCATTCTCAAGCCTCAGACAG
TGGTTCAAAGTTTTTTTCTTCCATTTCAGGTGTCGTGAGGCTAGCACCGCCACCATGATGTATTCTCCCA
TCTGTCTCACTCAGGATGAATTTCACCCATTCATCGAGGCACTTCTTCCACATGTCCGTGCAATTGCCTA
TACTTGGTTCAACCTGCAGGCTCGAAAACGCAAGTACTTTAAAAAGCATGAGAAGCGAATGTCAAAGGAT
GAAGAAAGAGCAGTCAAAGATGAGCTTCTCAGTGAAAAGCCTGAAATCAAACAGAAGTGGGCATCCAGGC
TCCTTGCCAAACTGCGCAAAGATATTCGCCAGGAGTATCGAGAGGACTTTGTGCTCACCGTGACTGGCAA
GAAGCACCCGTGCTGTGTCTTATCCAATCCCGACCAGAAGGGTAAGATTAGGAGAATCGACTGCCTGCGA
CAGGCAGACAAAGTCTGGCGTCTGGATCTAGTCATGGTGATCCTGTTCAAAGGCATCCCCTTGGAAAGTA
CCGATGGAGAGCGGCTCATGAAATCCCCACATTGCACAAACCCAGCACTTTGTGTCCAGCCACATCATAT
CACAGTATCAGTTAAGGAGCTTGATTTGTTTTTGGCATACTACGTGCAGGAGCAAGATTCTGGACAATCA
GGAAGTCCAAGCCACAATGATCCTGCCAAGAATCCTCCAGGTTACCTTGAGGATAGTTTTGTAAAATCTG
GAGTCTTCAATGTATCAGAACTTGTAAGAGTATCCAGAACGCCCATAACCCAGGGAACTGGAGTCAACTT
CCCAATTGGAGAAATCCCAAGCCAACCATACTATCATGACATGAACTCGGGGGTCAATCTTCAGAGGTCT
CTGTCTTCTCCACCAAGCAGCAAAAGACCCAAAACTATATCCATAGATGAAAATATGGAACCAAGTCCTA
CAGGAGACTTTTACCCCTCTCCAAGTTCACCAGCTGCTGGAAGTCGAACATGGCACGAAAGAGATCAAGA
TATGTCTTCTCCGACTACTATGAAGAAGCCTGAAAAGCCATTGTTCAGCTCTGCATCTCCACAGGATTCT
TCCCCAAGACTGAGCACTTTCCCCCAGCACCACCATCCCGGAATACCTGGAGTTGCACACAGTGTCATCT
CAACTCGAACTCCACCTCCACCTTCACCGTTGCCATTTCCAACACAAGCTATCCTTCCTCCAGCCCCATC
GAGCTACTTTTCTCATCCAACAATCAGATATCCTCCCCACCTGAATCCTCAGGATACTCTGAAGAACTAT
GTACCTTCTTATGACCCATCCAGTCCACAAACCAGCCAGCCTAACGGCAGTGGTCAAGTAGTAGGGAAAG
TGCCTGGCCATTTCACTCCTGTCTTGGCACCCTCTCCCCATCCCAGTGCAGTGCGACCTGTGACCCTGAG
CATGACAGATACTAAACCCATCACTACATCCACTGAAGCCTACACAGCCTCAGGCACATCTCAAGCCAAT
CGATATGTGGGACTAAGCCCAAGAGACCCATCCTTCCTACATCAGCAACAGCTGAGGATTTGTGACTGGA
CCATGAATCAAAACGGCAGGCATTTATACCCCAGTACCAGTGAGGATACATTGGGAATTACTTGGCAAAG
TCCTGGTACCTGGGCTAGCTTGGTTCCTTTCCAAGTGTCAAATAGGACACCCATCTTACCGGCCAATGTC
CAAAATTACGGTTTGAACATAATTGGAGAACCTTTCCTTCAAGCAGAAACAAGCAACTAGTAATGAACTA
GTCCGTAACTTGAAAGTATTTCGATTTCTTGGCTTTATATATCTTGTGGAAAGGACGAGCACTTACCGTA
TGCAGGGCGGGAACGCGTTAAGTCGACAATCAACCTCTGGATTACAAAATTTGTGAAAGATTGACTGGTA
TTCTTAACTATGTTGCTCCTTTTACGCTATGTGGATACGCTGCTTTAATGCCTTTGTATCATGCTATTGC
TTCCCGTATGGCTTTCATTTTCTCCTCCTTGTATAAATCCTGGTTGCTGTCTCTTTATGAGGAGTTGTGG
CCCGTTGTCAGGCAACGTGGCGTGGTGTGCACTGTGTTTGCTGACGCAACCCCCACTGGTTGGGGCATTG
CCACCACCTGTCAGCTCCTTTCCGGGACTTTCGCTTTCCCCCTCCCTATTGCCACGGCGGAACTCATCGC
CGCCTGCCTTGCCCGCTGCTGGACAGGGGCTCGGCTGTTGGGCACTGACAATTCCGTGGTGTTGTCGGGG
AAATCATCGTCCTTTCCTTGGCTGCTCGCCTGTGTTGCCACCTGGATTCTGCGCGGGACGTCCTTCTGCT
ACGTCCCTTCGGCCCTCAATCCAGCGGACCTTCCTTCCCGCGGCCTGCTGCCGGCTCTGCGGCCTCTTCC
GCGTCTTCGCCTTCGCCCTCAGACGAGTCGGATCTCCCTTTGGGCCGCCTCCCCGCGTCGACTTTAAGAC
CAATGACTTACAAGGCAGCTGTAGATCTTAGCCACTTTTTAAAAGAAAAGGGGGGACTGGAAGGGCTAAT
TCACTCCCAACGAAGACAAGATCTGCTTTTTGCTTGTACTGGGTCTCTCTGGTTAGACCAGATCTGAGCC
TGGGAGCTCTCTGGCTAACTAGGGAACCCACTGCTTAAGCCTCAATAAAGCTTGCCTTGAGTGCTTCAAG
TAGTGTGTGCCCGTCTGTTGTGTGACTCTGGTAACTAGAGATCCCTCAGACCCTTTTAGTCAGTGTGGAA
AATCTCTAGCAGTACGTATAGTAGTTCATGTCATCTTATTATTCAGTATTTATAACTTGCAAAGAAATGA
ATATCAGAGAGTGAGAGGAACTTGTTTATTGCAGCTTATAATGGTTACAAATAAAGCAATAGCATCACAA
ATTTCACAAATAAAGCATTTTTTTCACTGCATTCTAGTTGTGGTTTGTCCAAACTCATCAATGTATCTTA
TCATGTCTGGCTCTAGCTATCCCGCCCCTAACTCCGCCCATCCCGCCCCTAACTCCGCCCAGTTCCGCCC
ATTCTCCGCCCCATGGCTGACTAATTTTTTTTATTTATGCAGAGGCCGAGGCCGCCTCGGCCTCTGAGCT
ATTCCAGAAGTAGTGAGGAGGCTTTTTTGGAGGCCTAGGGACGTACCCAATTCGCCCTATAGTGAGTCGT
ATTACGCGCGCTCACTGGCCGTCGTTTTACAACGTCGTGACTGGGAAAACCCTGGCGTTACCCAACTTAA
TCGCCTTGCAGCACATCCCCCTTTCGCCAGCTGGCGTAATAGCGAAGAGGCCCGCACCGATCGCCCTTCC
CAACAGTTGCGCAGCCTGAATGGCGAATGGG
[124 nt withheld, positions 7382-7505]
C
[91 nt withheld, positions 7507-7597]
A
[49 nt withheld, positions 7599-7647]
CCTTTGACGTTGGAGTCCACGTTCTTT
[37 nt withheld, positions 7675-7711]
ACCCTATCTCGGTCTATTCTTTTGATTTATAAGGGATTTTGCCGATTTCGGCCTATTGGTTAAAAAATGA
GCTGATTTAACAAAAATTTAACGCGAATTTTAACAAAATATTAACGCTTACAATTTAGGTGGCACTTTTC
GGGGAAATGTGCGCGGAACCCCTATTTGTTTATTTTTCTAAATACATTCAAATATGTATCCGCTCATGAG
ACAATAACCCTGATAAATGCTTCAATAATATTGAAAAAGGAAGAGTATGAGTATTCAACATTTCCGTGTC
GCCCTTATTCCCTTTTTTGCGGCATTTTGCCTTCCTGTTTTTGCTCACCCAGAAACGCTGGTGAAAGTAA
AAGATGCTGAAGATCAGTTGGGTGCACGAGTGGGTTACATCGAACTGGATCTCAACAGCGGTAAGATCCT
TGAGAGTTTTCGCCCCGAAGAACGTTTTCCAATGATGAGCACTTTTAAAGTTCTGCTATGTGGCGCGGTA
TTATCCCGTATTGACGCCGGGCAAGAGCAACTCGGTCGCCGCATACACTATTCTCAGAATGACTTGGTTG
AGTACTCACCAGTCACAGAAAAGCATCTTACGGATGGCATGACAGTAAGAGAATTATGCAGTGCTGCCAT
AACCATGAGTGATAACACTGCGGCCAACTTACTTCTGACAACGATCGGAGGACCGAAGGAGCTAACCGCT
TTTTTGCACAACATGGGGGATCATGTAACTCGCCTTGATCGTTGGGAACCGGAGCTGAATGAAGCCATAC
CAAACGACGAGCGTGACACCACGATGCCTGTAGCAATGGCAACAACGTTGCGCAAACTATTAACTGGCGA
ACTACTTACTCTAGCTTCCCGGCAACAATTAATAGACTGGATGGAGGCGGATAAAGTTGCAGGACCACTT
CTGCGCTCGGCCCTTCCGGCTGGCTGGTTTATTGCTGATAAATCTGGAGCCGGTGAGCGTGGGTCTCGCG
GTATCATTGCAGCACTGGGGCCAGATGGTAAGCCCTCCCGTATCGTAGTTATCTACACGACGGGGAGTCA
GGCAACTATGGATGAACGAAATAGACAGATCGCTGAGATAGGTGCCTCACTGATTAAGCATTGGTAACTG
TCAGACCAAGTTTACTCATATATACTTTAGATTGATTTAAAACTTCATTTTTAATTTAAAAGGATCTAGG
TGAAGATCCTTTTTGATAATCTCATGACCAAAATCCCTTAACGTGAGTTTTCGTTCCACTGAGCGTCAGA
CCCCGTAGAAAAGATCAAAGGATCTTCTTGAGATCCTTTTTTTCTGCGCGTAATCTGCTGCTTGCAAACA
AAAAAACCACCGCTACCAGCGGTGGTTTGTTTGCCGGATCAAGAGCTACCAACTCTTTTTCCGAAGGTAA
CTGGCTTCAGCAGAGCGCAGATACCAAATACTGTTCTTCTAGTGTAGCCGTAGTTAGGCCACCACTTCAA
GAACTCTGTAGCACCGCCTACATACCTCGCTCTGCTAATCCTGTTACCAGTGGCTGCTGCCAGTGGCGAT
AAGTCGTGTCTTACCGGGTTGGACTCAAGACGATAGTTACCGGATAAGGCGCAGCGGTCGGGCTGAACGG
GGGGTTCGTGCACACAGCCCAGCTTGGAGCGAACGACCTACACCGAACTGAGATACCTACAGCGTGAGCT
ATGAGAAAGCGCCACGCTTCCCGAAGGGAGAAAGGCGGACAGGTATCCGGTAAGCGGCAGGGTCGGAACA
GGAGAGCGCACGAGGGAGCTTCCAGGGGGAAACGCCTGGTATCTTTATAGTCCTGTCGGGTTTCGCCACC
TCTGACTTGAGCGTCGATTTTTGTGATGCTCGTCAGGGGGGCGGAGCCTATGGAAAAACGCCAGCAACGC
GGCCTTTTTACGGTTCCTGGCCTTTTGCTGGCCTTTTGCTCACATGTTCTTTCCTGCGTTATCCCCTGAT
TCTGTGGATAACCGTATTACCGCCTTTGAGTGAGCTGATACCGCTCGCCGCAGCCGAACGACCGAGCGCA
GCGAGTCAGTGAGCGAGGAAGCGGAAGAGCGCCCAATACGCAAACCGCCTCTCCCCGCGCGTTGGCCGAT
TCATTAATGCAGCTGGCACGACAGGTTTCCCGACTGGAAAGCGGGCAGTGAGCGCAACGCAATTAATGTG
AGTTAGCTCACTCATTAGGCACCCCAGGCTTTACACTTTATGCTTCCGGCTCGTATGTTGTGTGGAATTG
TGAGCGGATAACAATTTCACACAGGAAACAGCTATGACCATGATTACGCCAAGCGCGCAATTAACCCTCA
CTAAAGGGAACAAAAGCTGGAGCTGCAAGC
Features (pLannotate 1.2.2; 31 found; start..end, strand, type, name):
      5..231     +  promoter       RSV promoter: Rous sarcoma virus enhancer/promoter
    232..412     +  LTR            5' LTR (truncated): truncated 5' long terminal repeat (LTR) from HIV-1
    459..584     +  misc_feature   HIV-1 Ψ: packaging signal of human immunodeficiency virus type 1
    568..931     +  CDS            HIV-1 gag (fragment): gag protein from human immunodeficiency virus 1; gag
   1077..1310    +  misc_feature   RRE: The Rev response element (RRE) of HIV-1 allows for Rev-dependent mRNA export from the nucleus to the cytoplasm.
   1687..1713    +  CDS            Rev (fragment): human immunodeficiency virus 1 (HIV-1) Rev protein; rev; enhances nuclear export of unspliced and incompletely spliced viral mRNAs
   1720..1743    +  promoter       SV40 promoter (fragment): SV40 early promoter
   1744..1815    +  promoter       SV40 promoter (fragment): SV40 enhancer and early promoter
   1839..1974    +  rep_origin     SV40 ori: SV40 origin of replication
   2020..2616    +  CDS            PuroR (fragment): puromycin N-acetyltransferase; pac from Streptomyces; confers resistance to puromycin
   2665..2782    +  misc_feature   cPPT/CTS: central polypurine tract and central termination sequence of HIV-1
   2847..2913    +  CDS            small t antigen (fragment): SV40 (simian virus 40) small t antigen
   2920..4098    +  promoter       EF-1α promoter: strong constitutive promoter for human elongation factor EF-1α
   4115..5797    +  CDS            NFIB: NFIB_CHICK - Also known as NFI-B. Experimental evidence at protein level: Swiss-Prot protein existence level 1. Recognizes and binds the palindromic sequence 5'- TTGGCNNNNNGCCAA-3' present in viral and cellular promoters and in the origin of replication of adenovirus type 2. These proteins are individually capable of activating transcription and replication. From Gallus gallus (Chicken).
   5813..5866    +  promoter       U6 promoter (fragment): RNA polymerase III promoter for human U6 snRNA
   5908..6496    +  misc_feature   WPRE: woodchuck hepatitis virus posttranscriptional regulatory element
   6547..6566    +  misc_feature   cPPT/CTS (fragment): central polypurine tract and central termination sequence of HIV-1
   6568..6801    +  LTR            3' LTR (ΔU3): self-inactivating 3' long terminal repeat (LTR) from HIV-1
   6879..7000    +  polyA_signal   SV40 poly(A) signal: SV40 polyadenylation signal
   7040..7175    +  rep_origin     SV40 ori: SV40 origin of replication
   7196..7214    -  promoter       T7 promoter: promoter for bacteriophage T7 RNA polymerase
   7222..7377    +  CDS            lacZα (fragment): LacZα fragment of β-galactosidase; lacZ fragment
   7382..7810    +  rep_origin     f1 ori (sequence partly withheld): f1 bacteriophage origin of replication; arrow indicates direction of (+) strand synthesis
   7863..7967    +  promoter       AmpR promoter: bla
   7968..8828    +  CDS            AmpR: β-lactamase; bla; confers resistance to ampicillin, carbenicillin, and related antibiotics
   8999..9587    +  rep_origin     ori: high-copy-number ColE1/pMB1/pBR322/pUC origin of replication
   9770..9862    +  CDS            lacI (fragment): lac repressor; lacI; The lac repressor binds to the lac operator to inhibit transcription in E. coli. This inhibition can be relieved by adding lactose or isopropyl-β-D-thiogalactopyranoside (IPTG).
   9875..9896    +  protein_bind   CAP binding site: CAP binding activates transcription in the presence of cAMP. E. coli catabolite activator protein
   9911..9941    +  promoter       lac promoter: promoter for the E. coli lac operon
   9949..9965    +  protein_bind   lac operator: The lac repressor binds to the lac operator to inhibit transcription in E. coli. This inhibition can be relieved by adding lactose or isopropyl-β-D-thiogalactopyranoside (IPTG). lac repressor encoded by lacI
  10010..10028   +  promoter       T3 promoter: promoter for bacteriophage T3 RNA polymerase
