[The description below was written by a language model from this plasmid's Addgene catalogue record and pLannotate feature annotations shown in this document.]
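Description:
TFORF2920 is a third-generation-style, self-inactivating lentiviral expression plasmid built on the pLX_TRC317 backbone and carrying the human transcription factor NFIB as a synthesized open reading frame. It belongs to a large barcoded transcription factor ORF collection in which each clone carries a unique 24-bp barcode. The barcode lets the overexpressed factor be identified by sequencing when many constructs are pooled in a screen, such as directed differentiation experiments. In bacteria the plasmid is maintained through a high-copy ColE1/pUC-type origin with ampicillin resistance (AmpR). An f1 origin and remnants of a lac/lacZα cloning region with T7 and T3 promoters are also present. The depositor warns that the plasmid can recombine during propagation, as is common for LTR-containing vectors.

The viral genome is transcribed in packaging cells from an RSV promoter fused to a truncated HIV-1 5' LTR. This is followed by the Ψ packaging signal with a gag fragment, the RRE for Rev-dependent nuclear export, and a cPPT/CTS element that aids nuclear import of the reverse-transcribed genome. Two expression units sit within the transfer region. An SV40 early promoter drives puromycin N-acetyltransferase for selection of transduced mammalian cells, and a downstream EF-1α promoter drives constitutive NFIB expression. The annotation tool matched the ORF to the chicken NFIB homologue, but the catalogue entry specifies the human gene. A WPRE downstream of the ORF enhances transcript stability and expression, and the ΔU3 3' LTR inactivates the viral promoter after integration. The short sequence between the ORF and WPRE, annotated as a U6 promoter fragment, may flank the barcode, but the feature table does not annotate the barcode itself.
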