Addgene plasmid #143672: TFORF2920
Purpose: Lentiviral vector for overexpressing transcription factor ORFs with unique 24-bp barcodes. Barcodes facilitate identification of transcription factors in pooled screens.
Depositing lab: Feng Zhang. Depositing organization: Broad Institute. Publication: A transcription factor atlas of directed differentiation. Joung J, Ma S, Tay T, Geiger-Schuller KR, Kirchgatterer PC, Verdine VK, Guo B, Arias-Garcia MA, Allen WE, Singh A, Kuksenko O, Abudayyeh OO, Gootenberg JS, Fu Z, Macrae RK, Buenrostro JD, Regev A, Zhang F. Cell. 2023 Jan 5;186(1):209-229.e26. doi: 10.1016/j.cell.2022.11.026. PubMed 36608654.
Backbone
  Vector backbone: pLX_TRC317
  Backbone manufacturer: Broad Institute Genetic Perturbation Platform
  Backbone size w/o insert (bp): 8264
  Vector type: Mammalian Expression, Lentiviral
  Selectable markers: Puromycin
Growth in bacteria
  Bacterial resistance: Ampicillin, 100 μg/mL
  Growth temperature: 37°C
  Growth strain: NEB Stable
  Copy number: High Copy
Gene/Insert
  Gene/Insert name: NFIB
  Species: H. sapiens (human)
  Insert size (bp): 1787
  Entrez Gene: NFIB (a.k.a. CTF, HMGIC/NFIB, MACID, NF-I/B, NF1-B, NFI-B, NFI-RED, NFIB2, NFIB3)
  Promoter: EF1a
  Cloning method: Unknown
  Sequencing primers: 5′ GGGTGGAGACTGAAGTTAGGCCAG; 3′ CACATAGCGTAAAAGGAGCAACATAG
Terms and licenses: Academic/Nonprofit Terms; Industry Terms: Not Available to Industry
Depositor comments: XM_005251469,ENST00000397575 . The transcription factor ORF portion of this plasmid was synthesized by Genewiz. Please test multiple small colonies in case of plasmid recombination. To make this collection available in a timely manner, a portion of this collection was not fully sequenced by Addgene. If an Addgene verified full plasmid sequence is not available, please contact us prior to placing an order to request the full sequence.
How to cite: TFORF2920 was a gift from Feng Zhang (Addgene plasmid # 143672 ; http://n2t.net/addgene:143672 ; RRID:Addgene_143672)
