>Addgene plasmid #143672 | TFORF2920 | depositor partial sequence | sequence record 283146 | Insert
ACCGCCACCATGATGTATTCTCCCATCTGTCTCACTCAGGATGAATTTCACCCATTCATCGAGGCACTTC
TTCCACATGTCCGTGCAATTGCCTATACTTGGTTCAACCTGCAGGCTCGAAAACGCAAGTACTTTAAAAA
GCATGAGAAGCGAATGTCAAAGGATGAAGAAAGAGCAGTCAAAGATGAGCTTCTCAGTGAAAAGCCTGAA
ATCAAACAGAAGTGGGCATCCAGGCTCCTTGCCAAACTGCGCAAAGATATTCGCCAGGAGTATCGAGAGG
ACTTTGTGCTCACCGTGACTGGCAAGAAGCACCCGTGCTGTGTCTTATCCAATCCCGACCAGAAGGGTAA
GATTAGGAGAATCGACTGCCTGCGACAGGCAGACAAAGTCTGGCGTCTGGATCTAGTCATGGTGATCCTG
TTCAAAGGCATCCCCTTGGAAAGTACCGATGGAGAGCGGCTCATGAAATCCCCACATTGCACAAACCCAG
CACTTTGTGTCCAGCCACATCATATCACAGTATCAGTTAAGGAGCTTGATTTGTTTTTGGCATACTACGT
GCAGGAGCAAGATTCTGGACAATCAGGAAGTCCAAGCCACAATGATCCTGCCAAGAATCCTCCAGGTTAC
CTTGAGGATAGTTTTGTAAAATCTGGAGTCTTCAATGTATCAGAACTTGTAAGAGTATCCAGAACGCCCA
TAACCCAGGGAACTGGAGTCAACTTCCCAATTGGAGAAATCCCAAGCCAACCATACTATCATGACATGAA
CTCGGGGGTCAATCTTCAGAGGTCTCTGTCTTCTCCACCAAGCAGCAAAAGACCCAAAACTATATCCATA
GATGAAAATATGGAACCAAGTCCTACAGGAGACTTTTACCCCTCTCCAAGTTCACCAGCTGCTGGAAGTC
GAACATGGCACGAAAGAGATCAAGATATGTCTTCTCCGACTACTATGAAGAAGCCTGAAAAGCCATTGTT
CAGCTCTGCATCTCCACAGGATTCTTCCCCAAGACTGAGCACTTTCCCCCAGCACCACCATCCCGGAATA
CCTGGAGTTGCACACAGTGTCATCTCAACTCGAACTCCACCTCCACCTTCACCGTTGCCATTTCCAACAC
AAGCTATCCTTCCTCCAGCCCCATCGAGCTACTTTTCTCATCCAACAATCAGATATCCTCCCCACCTGAA
TCCTCAGGATACTCTGAAGAACTATGTACCTTCTTATGACCCATCCAGTCCACAAACCAGCCAGCCTAAC
GGCAGTGGTCAAGTAGTAGGGAAAGTGCCTGGCCATTTCACTCCTGTCTTGGCACCCTCTCCCCATCCCA
GTGCAGTGCGACCTGTGACCCTGAGCATGACAGATACTAAACCCATCACTACATCCACTGAAGCCTACAC
AGCCTCAGGCACATCTCAAGCCAATCGATATGTGGGACTAAGCCCAAGAGACCCATCCTTCCTACATCAG
CAACAGCTGAGGATTTGTGACTGGACCATGAATCAAAACGGCAGGCATTTATACCCCAGTACCAGTGAGG
ATACATTGGGAATTACTTGGCAAAGTCCTGGTACCTGGGCTAGCTTGGTTCCTTTCCAAGTGTCAAATAG
GACACCCATCTTACCGGCCAATGTCCAAAATTACGGTTTGAACATAATTGGAGAACCTTTCCTTCAAGCA
GAAACAAGCAACTAGTAATGAACTAGTCCGTAACTTGAAAGTATTTCGATTTCTTGGCTTTATATATCTT
GTGGAAAGGACGAGCACTTACCGTATGCAGGGCGGGA
