>Addgene plasmid #143672 | TFORF2920 | depositor partial sequence | sequence record 283147 | Barcode
GCACTTACCGTATGCAGGGCGGGA
